>Addgene plasmid #21690 | pEF-DEST51-GOLPH3 | addgene full sequence | sequence record 358530 | Addgene NGS Result
GGCTCCGGTGCCCGTCAGTGGGCAGAGCGCACATCGCCCACAGTCCCCGAGAAGTTGGGGGGAGGGGTCG
GCAATTGAACCGGTGCCTAGAGAAGGTGGCGCGGGGTAAACTGGGAAAGTGATGTCGTGTACTGGCTCCG
CCTTTTTCCCGAGGGTGGGGGAGAACCGTATATAAGTGCAGTAGTCGCCGTGAACGTTCTTTTTCGCAAC
GGGTTTGCCGCCAGAACACAGGTAAGTGCCGTGTGTGGTTCCCGCGGGCCTGGCCTCTTTACGGGTTATG
GCCCTTGCGTGCCTTGAATTACTTCCACCTGGCTGCAGTACGTGATTCTTGATCCCGAGCTTCGGGTTGG
AAGTGGGTGGGAGAGTTCGAGGCCTTGCGCTTAAGGAGCCCCTTCGCCTCGTGCTTGAGTTGAGGCCTGG
CCTGGGCGCTGGGGCCGCCGCGTGCGAATCTGGTGGCACCTTCGCGCCTGTCTCGCTGCTTTCGATAAGT
CTCTAGCCATTTAAAATTTTTGATGACCTGCTGCGACGCTTTTTTTCTGGCAAGATAGTCTTGTAAATGC
GGGCCAAGATCTGCACACTGGTATTTCGGTTTTTGGGGCCGCGGGCGGCGACGGGGCCCGTGCGTCCCAG
CGCACATGTTCGGCGAGGCGGGGCCTGCGAGCGCGGCCACCGAGAATCGGACGGGGGTAGTCTCAAGCTG
GCCGGCCTGCTCTGGTGCCTGGCCTCGCGCCGCCGTGTATCGCCCCGCCCTGGGCGGCAAGGCTGGCCCG
GTCGGCACCAGTTGCGTGAGCGGAAAGATGGCCGCTTCCCGGCCCTGCTGCAGGGAGCTCAAAATGGAGG
ACGCGGCGCTCGGGAGAGCGGGCGGGTGAGTCACCCACACAAAGGAAAAGGGCCTTTCCGTCCTCAGCCG
TCGCTTCATGTGACTCCACGGAGTACCGGGCGCCGTCCAGGCACCTCGATTAGTTCTCGAGCTTTTGGAG
TACGTCGTCTTTAGGTTGGGGGGAGGGGTTTTATGCGATGGAGTTTCCCCACACTGAGTGGGTGGAGACT
GAAGTTAGGCCAGCTTGGCACTTGATGTAATTCTCCTTGGAATTTGCCCTTTTTGAGTTTGGATCTTGGT
TCATTCTCAAGCCTCAGACAGTGGTTCAAAGTTTTTTTCTTCCATTTCAGGTGTCGTGAGGAATTAGCTT
GGTACTAATACGACTCACTATAGGGAGACCCAAGCTGGCTAGGTAAGCTTGATCAACAAGTTTGTACAAA
AAAGTTGGCATGACCTCGCTGACCCAGCGCAGCTCCGGCCTGGTGCAGCGGCGCACCGAGGCCTCCCGCA
ACGCCGCCGACAAGGAGCGGGCGGCGGGCGGCGGCGCCGGCAGCAGCGAGGACGACGCGCAGAGCCGCCG
CGACGAGCAGGACGACGACGACAAGGGCGACTCCAAGGAAACGCGGCTGACCCTGATGGAGGAAGTGCTC
CTGCTGGGCCTCAAGGACCGCGAGGGTTACACATCATTTTGGAATGACTGTATATCATCTGGATTACGTG
GCTGTATGTTAATTGAATTAGCATTGAGAGGAAGGTTACAACTAGAGGCTTGTGGAATGAGACGTAAAAG
TCTATTAACAAGAAAGGTAATCTGTAAGTCAGATGCTCCAACAGGGGATGTTCTTCTTGATGAAGCTCTG
AAGCATGTTAAGGAAACTCAGCCTCCAGAAACGGTCCAGAACTGGATTGAATTACTTAGTGGTGAGACAT
GGAATCCATTAAAATTGCATTATCAGTTAAGAAATGTACGGGAACGATTAGCTAAAAACCTGGTGGAAAA
GGGTGTATTGACAACAGAGAAACAGAACTTCCTACTTTTTGACATGACAACACATCCCCTCACCAATAAC
AACATTAAGCAGCGCCTCATCAAGAAAGTACAGGAAGCCGTTCTTGACAAATGGGTGAATGACCCTCACC
GCATGGACAGGCGCTTGCTGGCCCTCATTTACCTGGCTCATGCCTCGGACGTCCTGGAGAATGCTTTTGC
TCCTCTTCTGGACGAGCAGTATGATTTGGCTACCAAGAGAGTGCGGCAGCTTCTCGACTTAGACCCTGAA
GTGGAATGTCTGAAGGCCAACACCAATGAGGTTCTGTGGGCGGTGGTGGCGGCGTTCACCAAGTACCCAA
CTTTCTTGTACAAAGTGGTTGATCTAGAGGGCCCGCGGTTCGAAGGTAAGCCTATCCCTAACCCTCTCCT
CGGTCTCGATTCTACGCGTACCGGTCATCATCACCATCACCATTGAGTTTAAACCCGCTGATCAGCCTCG
ACTGTGCCTTCTAGTTGCCAGCCATCTGTTGTTTGCCCCTCCCCCGTGCCTTCCTTGACCCTGGAAGGTG
CCACTCCCACTGTCCTTTCCTAATAAAATGAGGAAATTGCATCGCATTGTCTGAGTAGGTGTCATTCTAT
TCTGGGGGGTGGGGTGGGGCAGGACAGCAAGGGGGAGGATTGGGAAGACAATAGCAGGCATGCTGGGGAT
GCGGTGGGCTCTATGGCTTCTGAGGCGGAAAGAACCAGCTGGGGCTCTAGGGGGTATCCCC
[124 nt withheld, positions 2582-2705]
C
[91 nt withheld, positions 2707-2797]
A
[49 nt withheld, positions 2799-2847]
CCTTTGACGTTGGAGTCCACGTTCTTT
[37 nt withheld, positions 2875-2911]
ACCCTATCTCGGTCTATTCTTTTGATTTATAAGGGATTTTGCCGATTTCGGCCTATTGGTTAAAAAATGA
GCTGATTTAACAAAAATTTAACGCGAATTAATTCTGTGGAATGTGTGTCAGTTAGGGTGTGGAAAGTCCC
CAGGCTCCCCAGCAGGCAGAAGTATGCAAAGCATGCATCTCAATTAGTCAGCAACCAGGTGTGGAAAGTC
CCCAGGCTCCCCAGCAGGCAGAAGTATGCAAAGCATGCATCTCAATTAGTCAGCAACCATAGTCCCGCCC
CTAACTCCGCCCATCCCGCCCCTAACTCCGCCCAGTTCCGCCCATTCTCCGCCCCATGGCTGACTAATTT
TTTTTATTTATGCAGAGGCCGAGGCCGCCTCTGCCTCTGAGCTATTCCAGAAGTAGTGAGGAGGCTTTTT
TGGAGGCCTAGGCTTTTGCAAAAAGCTCCCGGGAGCTTGTATATCCATTTTCGGATCTGATCAGCACGTG
TTGACAATTAATCATCGGCATAGTATATCGGCATAGTATAATACGACAAGGTGAGGAACTAAACCATGGC
CAAGCCTTTGTCTCAAGAAGAATCCACCCTCATTGAAAGAGCAACGGCTACAATCAACAGCATCCCCATC
TCTGAAGACTACAGCGTCGCCAGCGCAGCTCTCTCTAGCGACGGCCGCATCTTCACTGGTGTCAATGTAT
ATCATTTTACTGGGGGACCTTGTGCAGAACTCGTGGTGCTGGGCACTGCTGCTGCTGCGGCAGCTGGCAA
CCTGACTTGTATCGTCGCGATCGGAAATGAGAACAGGGGCATCTTGAGCCCCTGCGGACGGTGCCGACAG
GTGCTTCTCGATCTGCATCCTGGGATCAAAGCCATAGTGAAGGACAGTGATGGACAGCCGACGGCAGTTG
GGATTCGTGAATTGCTGCCCTCTGGTTATGTGTGGGAGGGCTAAGCACTTCGTGGCCGAGGAGCAGGACT
GACACGTGCTACGAGATTTCGATTCCACCGCCGCCTTCTATGAAAGGTTGGGCTTCGGAATCGTTTTCCG
GGACGCCGGCTGGATGATCCTCCAGCGCGGGGATCTCATGCTGGAGTTCTTCGCCCACCCCAACTTGTTT
ATTGCAGCTTATAATGGTTACAAATAAAGCAATAGCATCACAAATTTCACAAATAAAGCATTTTTTTCAC
TGCATTCTAGTTGTGGTTTGTCCAAACTCATCAATGTATCTTATCATGTCTGTATACCGTCGACCTCTAG
CTAGAGCTTGGCGTAATCATGGTCATAGCTGTTTCCTGTGTGAAATTGTTATCCGCTCACAATTCCACAC
AACATACGAGCCGGAAGCATAAAGTGTAAAGCCTGGGGTGCCTAATGAGTGAGCTAACTCACATTAATTG
CGTTGCGCTCACTGCCCGCTTTCCAGTCGGGAAACCTGTCGTGCCAGCTGCATTAATGAATCGGCCAACG
CGCGGGGAGAGGCGGTTTGCGTATTGGGCGCTCTTCCGCTTCCTCGCTCACTGACTCGCTGCGCTCGGTC
GTTCGGCTGCGGCGAGCGGTATCAGCTCACTCAAAGGCGGTAATACGGTTATCCACAGAATCAGGGGATA
ACGCAGGAAAGAACATGTGAGCAAAAGGCCAGGAACCGTAAAAAGGCCGCGTTGCTGGCGTTTTTCCATA
GGCTCCGCCCCCCTGACGAGCATCACAAAAATCGACGCTCAAGTCAGAGGTGGCGAAACCCGACAGGACT
ATAAAGATACCAGGCGTTTCCCCCTGGAAGCTCCCTCGTGCGCTCTCCTGTTCCGACCCTGCCGCTTACC
GGATACCTGTCCGCCTTTCTCCCTTCGGGAAGCGTGGCGCTTTCTCATAGCTCACGCTGTAGGTATCTCA
GTTCGGTGTAGGTCGTTCGCTCCAAGCTGGGCTGTGTGCACGAACCCCCCGTTCAGCCCGACCGCTGCGC
CTTATCCGGTAACTATCGTCTTGAGTCCAACCCGGTAAGACACGACTTATCGCCACTGGCAGCAGCCACT
GGTAACAGGATTAGCAGAGCGAGGTATGTAGGCGGTGCTACAGAGTTCTTGAAGTGGTGGCCTAACTACG
GCTACACTAGAAGAACAGTATTTGGTATCTGCGCTCTGCTGAAGCCAGTTACCTTCGGAAAAAGAGTTGG
TAGCTCTTGATCCGGCAAACAAACCACCGCTGGTAGCGGTGGTTTTTTTGTTTGCAAGCAGCAGATTACG
CGCAGAAAAAAAGGATCTCAAGAAGATCCTTTGATCTTTTCTACGGGGTCTGACGCTCAGTGGAACGAAA
ACTCACGTTAAGGGATTTTGGTCATGAGATTATCAAAAAGGATCTTCACCTAGATCCTTTTAAATTAAAA
ATGAAGTTTTAAATCAATCTAAAGTATATATGAGTAAACTTGGTCTGACAGTTACCAATGCTTAATCAGT
GAGGCACCTATCTCAGCGATCTGTCTATTTCGTTCATCCATAGTTGCCTGACTCCCCGTCGTGTAGATAA
CTACGATACGGGAGGGCTTACCATCTGGCCCCAGTGCTGCAATGATACCGCGAGACCCACGCTCACCGGC
TCCAGATTTATCAGCAATAAACCAGCCAGCCGGAAGGGCCGAGCGCAGAAGTGGTCCTGCAACTTTATCC
GCCTCCATCCAGTCTATTAATTGTTGCCGGGAAGCTAGAGTAAGTAGTTCGCCAGTTAATAGTTTGCGCA
ACGTTGTTGCCATTGCTACAGGCATCGTGGTGTCACGCTCGTCGTTTGGTATGGCTTCATTCAGCTCCGG
TTCCCAACGATCAAGGCGAGTTACATGATCCCCCATGTTGTGCAAAAAAGCGGTTAGCTCCTTCGGTCCT
CCGATCGTTGTCAGAAGTAAGTTGGCCGCAGTGTTATCACTCATGGTTATGGCAGCACTGCATAATTCTC
TTACTGTCATGCCATCCGTAAGATGCTTTTCTGTGACTGGTGAGTACTCAACCAAGTCATTCTGAGAATA
GTGTATGCGGCGACCGAGTTGCTCTTGCCCGGCGTCAATACGGGATAATACCGCGCCACATAGCAGAACT
TTAAAAGTGCTCATCATTGGAAAACGTTCTTCGGGGCGAAAACTCTCAAGGATCTTACCGCTGTTGAGAT
CCAGTTCGATGTAACCCACTCGTGCACCCAACTGATCTTCAGCATCTTTTACTTTCACCAGCGTTTCTGG
GTGAGCAAAAACAGGAAGGCAAAATGCCGCAAAAAAGGGAATAAGGGCGACACGGAAATGTTGAATACTC
ATACTCTTCCTTTTTCAATATTATTGAAGCATTTATCAGGGTTATTGTCTCATGAGCGGATACATATTTG
AATGTATTTAGAAAAATAAACAAATAGGGGTTCCGCGCACATTTCCCCGAAAAGTGCCACCTGACGTCGA
CGGATCGGGAGATCTCCCGATCCCCTATGGTGCACTCTCAGTACAATCTGCTCTGATGCCGCATAGTTAA
GCCAGTATCTGCTCCCTGCTTGTGTGTTGGAGGTCGCTGAGTAGTGCGCGAGCAAAATTTAAGCTACAAC
AAGGCAAGGCTTGACCGACAATTGCATGAAGAATCTGCTTAGGGTTAGGCGTTTTGCGCTGCTTCGCGAT
GTACGGGCCAGATATACGCGTTGACATTGATTATTGACTAGGCTTTTGCAAAAAGCTTTGCAAAGATGGA
TAAAGTTTTAAACAGAGAGGAATCTTTGCAGCTAATGGACCTTCTAGGTCTTGAAAGGAGTGGGAATT
Features (pLannotate 1.2.2; 25 found; start..end, strand, type, name):
      1..1179    +  promoter       EF-1α promoter: strong constitutive promoter for human elongation factor EF-1α
   1196..1214    +  promoter       T7 promoter: promoter for bacteriophage T7 RNA polymerase
   1247..1264    +  protein_bind   attB1 (fragment): mutant version of attB; core recombination site for the Gateway® BP reaction BP Clonase™
   1270..2163    +  CDS            GOLPH3: GOLP3_HUMAN - Also known as GPP34. Experimental evidence at protein level: Swiss-Prot protein existence level 1. Phosphatidylinositol-4-phosphate-binding protein that links Golgi membranes to the cytoskeleton and may participate in the tensile force required for vesicle budding from the Golgi. Thereby, may play a role in Golgi membrane trafficking and could indirectly give its flattened shape to the Golgi apparatus. May also bind to the coatomer to regulate Golgi membrane trafficking. May play a role in anterograde transport from the Golgi to the plasma membrane and regulate secretion. Has als
   2165..2189    -  protein_bind   attB2: mutant version of attB; recombination site for the Gateway® BP reaction BP Clonase™
   2215..2256    +  CDS            V5 tag: epitope tag from simian virus 5
   2312..2536    +  polyA_signal   bGH poly(A) signal: bovine growth hormone polyadenylation signal
   2540..2561    +  promoter       SV40 promoter (fragment): SV40 enhancer and early promoter
   2582..3010    +  rep_origin     f1 ori (sequence partly withheld): f1 bacteriophage origin of replication; arrow indicates direction of (+) strand synthesis
   3024..3353    +  promoter       SV40 promoter: SV40 enhancer and early promoter
   3401..3448    +  promoter       EM7 promoter: synthetic bacterial promoter&nbsp
   3467..3865    +  CDS            BSD: blasticidin S deaminase; Aspergillus terreus BSD; confers resistance to blasticidin
   3866..3893    +  CDS            BleoR (fragment): antibiotic-binding protein; Sh ble from Streptoalloteichus hindustanus; confers resistance to bleomycin, phleomycin, and Zeocin™
   3903..4028    +  CDS            ble (fragment): BLE_KLEPN - Experimental evidence at protein level: Swiss-Prot protein existence level 1. Binding protein with a strong affinity to the bleomycin family of antibiotics. Binds to CL990; an antimitotic-antibiotic compound. From Klebsiella pneumoniae.
   4023..4144    +  polyA_signal   SV40 poly(A) signal: SV40 polyadenylation signal
   4217..4233    -  protein_bind   lac operator: The lac repressor binds to the lac operator to inhibit transcription in E. coli. This inhibition can be relieved by adding lactose or isopropyl-β-D-thiogalactopyranoside (IPTG). lac repressor encoded by lacI
   4241..4271    -  promoter       lac promoter: promoter for the E. coli lac operon
   4286..4307    -  protein_bind   CAP binding site: CAP binding activates transcription in the presence of cAMP. E. coli catabolite activator protein
   4320..4412    -  CDS            lacI (fragment): lac repressor; lacI; The lac repressor binds to the lac operator to inhibit transcription in E. coli. This inhibition can be relieved by adding lactose or isopropyl-β-D-thiogalactopyranoside (IPTG).
   4584..5172    -  rep_origin     ori: high-copy-number ColE1/pMB1/pBR322/pUC origin of replication
   5343..6203    -  CDS            AmpR: β-lactamase; bla; confers resistance to ampicillin, carbenicillin, and related antibiotics
   6204..6308    -  promoter       AmpR promoter: bla
   6367..6419    -  misc_feature   bom (fragment): basis of mobility region from pBR322
   6574..6592    +  enhancer       CMV enhancer (fragment): human cytomegalovirus immediate early enhancer
   6617..6683    +  CDS            small t antigen (fragment): SV40 (simian virus 40) small t antigen
