[The description below was written by a language model from this plasmid's Addgene catalogue record and pLannotate feature annotations shown in this document.]
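Description:
pEF-DEST51-GOLPH3 is a mammalian expression plasmid made by Gateway recombination of the human GOLPH3 (Golgi phosphoprotein 3, also called GPP34 or MIDAS) coding sequence into the Invitrogen pEF-DEST51 destination vector. The sequenced plasmid is about 6.7 kb. The catalogue lists the same 897 bp figure for both backbone and insert; that value fits the GOLPH3 open reading frame, so the backbone entry appears to be an error. In bacteria the plasmid replicates from a high-copy ColE1/pUC-type origin and is selected with ampicillin through the bla gene. An f1 origin is also present, which allows single-stranded DNA production.

The GOLPH3 open reading frame sits downstream of the strong constitutive human EF-1α promoter and is flanked by the attB1 and attB2 sites left by recombination. A T7 promoter between EF-1α and attB1 serves as a sequencing primer site and could support in vitro transcription. The insert is positioned to read through attB2 into a backbone-encoded C-terminal V5 epitope. The catalogue also lists a 6xHis tag, although the feature table annotates only V5. Transcripts terminate at the bovine growth hormone polyadenylation signal. A separate cassette places the blasticidin S deaminase gene under tandem SV40 early and bacterial EM7 promoters with an SV40 poly(A) signal, permitting blasticidin selection of stably transfected mammalian cells. The short bleomycin-resistance, lacI, CMV enhancer and small t antigen matches are fragments and are probably backbone remnants or annotation artefacts rather than functional parts.

The construct suits constitutive overexpression of epitope-tagged GOLPH3 in mammalian cells, with detection or purification through the tags. It was deposited with a study of how GOLPH3 affects mTOR signalling and rapamycin sensitivity in cancer.
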