Addgene plasmid #21690: pEF-DEST51-GOLPH3
Depositing lab: Lynda Chin. Depositing organization: Dana-Farber Cancer Institute. Publication: GOLPH3 modulates mTOR signalling and rapamycin sensitivity in cancer. Scott KL, Kabbarah O, Liang MC, Ivanova E, Anagnostou V, Wu J, Dhakal S, Wu M, Chen S, Feinberg T, Huang J, Saci A, Widlund HR, Fisher DE, Xiao Y, Rimm DL, Protopopov A, Wong KK, Chin L. Nature. 2009 Jun 25. 459(7250):1085-90. 10.1038/nature08109 PubMed 19553991.
Backbone
  Vector backbone: pEF-DEST51
  Backbone manufacturer: Invitrogen
  Backbone size w/o insert (bp): 897
  Vector type: Mammalian Expression ; Invitrogen Gateway Destination vector
  Selectable markers: Blasticidin
Growth in bacteria
  Bacterial resistance: Ampicillin, 100 μg/mL
  Growth temperature: 37°C
  Growth strain: Stbl3
  Growth instructions: Invitrogen stbl3
  Copy number: Unknown
Gene/Insert
  Gene/Insert name: Golgi Phosphoprotein 3 (alt name: GOLPH3)
  Species: H. sapiens (human)
  Insert size (bp): 897
  GenBank ID: NM_022130
  Entrez Gene: GOLPH3 (a.k.a. GOPP1, GPP34, MIDAS, Vps74)
  Tag / fusion protein: V5 (C terminal on backbone); 6xHIS (C terminal on backbone)
  Cloning method: Gateway Cloning; 5′ cloning site att (not destroyed); 3′ cloning site att (not destroyed)
  Sequencing primers: 5′ T7
Terms and licenses: Academic/Nonprofit Terms; Industry Terms: Not Available to Industry
How to cite: pEF-DEST51-GOLPH3 was a gift from Lynda Chin (Addgene plasmid # 21690 ; http://n2t.net/addgene:21690 ; RRID:Addgene_21690)
