>Addgene plasmid #21690 | pEF-DEST51-GOLPH3 | addgene partial sequence | sequence record 27464 | 21690 with BGH-rev
ATGGTGATGATGACCGGTACGCGTAGAATCGAGACCGAGGAGAGGGTTAGGGATAGGCTTACCTTCGAAC
CGCGGGCCCTCTAGATCAACCACTTTGTACAAGAAAGTTGGGTACTTGGTGAACGCCGCCACCACCGCCC
ACAGAACCTCATTGGTGTTGGCCTTCAGACATTCCACTTCAGGGTCTAAGTCGAGAAGCTGCCGCACTCT
CTTGGTAGCCAAATCATACTGCTCGTCCAGAAGAGGAGCAAAAGCATTCTCCAGGACGTCCGAGGCATGA
GCCAGGTAAATGAGGGCCAGCAAGCGCCTGTCCATGCGGTGAGGGTCATTCACCCATTTGTCAAGAACGG
CTTCCTGTACTTTCTTGATGAGGCGCTGCTTAATGTTGTTATTGGTGAGGGGATGTGTTGTCATGTCAAA
AAGTAGGAAGTTCTGTTTCTCTGTTGTCAATACACCCTTTTCCACCAGGTTTTTAGCTAATCGTTCCCGT
ACATTTCTTAACTGATAATGCAATTTTAATGGATTCCATGTCTCACCACTAAGTAATTCAATCCAGTTCT
GGACCGTTTCTGGAGGCTGAGTTTCCTTAACATGCTTCAGAGCTTCATCAAGAAGAACATCCCCTGTTGG
AGCATCTGACTTACAGATTACCTTTCTTGTTAATAGACTTTTACGTCTCATTCCACAAGCCTCTAGTTGT
AACCTTCCTCTCAATGCTAATTCAATTAACATACAGCCACGTAATCCAGATGATATACAGTCATTCCAAA
ATGATGTGTAACCCTCGCGGTCTTGAGGCCAGCAGGAGCACTTCCTCATCAGGTCAGCCCGTTCTTGGAT
CGCCTTGTCTCGTCGTCTGC
